>Addgene plasmid #167174 | S+N122D | addgene full sequence | sequence record 334489 | Addgene NGS Result
ATCATGGAGATAATTAAAATGATAACCATCTCGCAAATAAATAAGTATTTTACTGTTTTCGTAACAGTTT
TGTAATAAAAAAACCTATAAATATTCCGGATTATTCATACCGTCCCACCATCGGGCGCGGATCCCGGTCC
GAAGCGCGCGGAATTCAAAGGCCTACGTCGACGAGCTCACTAGTATGGGATACGGGGCCGGACGTGATAA
GTATGAGCCCGCAGCCACTTCTGAACATGGCGGCAAGAAGAAGGGCAAAGGGAAGGATAGGGATATGGAT
GAGCTCAAGAAGGAAGTGGCACTGGATGACCATAAGATGACCCTAGATGAGCTGCATCGCAAGTATGGAA
CCGACCTGACCAGGGGGCTTACCACAGCTCGAGCAGCCGAAATCCTGGCACGAGATGGTCCAAATGCCTT
GACCCCACCTCCAACCACCCCAGAATGGGTGAAGTTCTGCCGCCAGCTGTTTGGAGGCTTCTCTATGCTG
CTGTGGATCGGGGCCATTCTCTGCTTCCTGGCATATGGTATTCAGGCTGCAACAGAGGAGGAGCCACAGA
ACGATGATCTCTACCTCGGTGTTGTCCTGTCCGCTGTTGTCATCATCACTGGCTGCTTTTCCTACTACCA
AGAAGCAAAGAGCTCAAAGATCATGGAGTCCTTTAAGAACATGGTGCCTCAGCAAGCCCTGGTTATCCGA
AATGGTGAGAAGCTTAGTATCAATGCGGAAGAGGTTGTCCAGGGAGATCTTGTAGAAGTGAAGGGTGGTG
ACCGGATCCCAGCCGATCTCCGAATCATCTCTGCTCATGGCTGTAAGGTGGACAACTCTTCCCTGACTGG
AGAGTCTGAGCCCCAGACCAGATCTCCGGACTTCACCAATGAGAACCCTCTGGAGACCCGTAACATCGCC
TTCTTCTCCACCAACTGTGTAGAAGGAACGGCTCGTGGTATTGTTATCAACACTGGTGACCGCACTGTTA
TGGGACGTATTGCAACCTTGGCTTCTGGTCTTGAGGGTGGCCGAACCCCCATTGCCATTGAGATTGAGCA
CTTCATCCATATCATCACTGGGGTGGCAGTATTCCTGGGTGTCTCTTTCTTCATCCTGTCACTCATCTTG
CAGTACACTTGGCTTGAAGCAGTCATATTCCTCATCGGTATCATTGTCGCCAACGTGCCTGAAGGTCTCC
TGGCTACAGTCACTGTGTGCCTTACACTCACCGCCAAGAGGATGGCTCGTAAAAACTGCTTGGTGAAGAA
CTTGGAAGCTGTGGAAACCCTTGGATCTACCTCGACCATCTGCTCTGACAAGACCGGAACCCTGACTCAG
AACCGTATGACCGTAGCACACATGTGGTTTGACAACCAGATTCATGAAGCCGACACCACAGAGAATCAGA
GCGGTGCCTCCTTTGATAAGAGCTCCCCCACCTGGACAGCTCTGGCTCGTATTGCTGGTCTCTGTAACCG
TGCGGTGTTCCAGGCTGGTCAGGAGAACACTCCTATTCTGAAGAGAGATGTGGCCGGAGATGCCTCTGAA
TCTGCTCTGCTGAAGTGTATTGAGCTGTGCTGTGGCTCTGTAAGGGACATGCGAGAAAAGAACCAAAAAG
TGGCTGAGATTCCCTTCAACTCCACCAATAAATACCAGTTGTCCGTACACAAGAATGCCAACTCTTCAGA
GTCTCGATACCTTCTGGTTATGAAGGGTGCCCCCGAAAGGATCCTGGACCGTTGCTCTACCATCCTGCTT
CAAGGCAAAGAGCAGCCCCTAGATGAGGAGCTAAAGGACGCTTTCCAGAATGCTTACTTGGAGCTCGGGG
GCCTTGGGGAGCGAGTACTGGGTTTCTGCCACTTAGTTCTAAATGACGACCAGTTCCCTGAAGGCTTCAA
CTTTGATACAGAAGAAGTGAATTTCCCCACAGAGGGCCTGTGCTTTGTTGGCCTTATCTCCATGATTGAC
CCTCCCCGCGCCGCTGTGCCTGATGCAGTCGGCAAATGCAGAAGTGCCGGAATCAAGGTTATCATGGTCA
CCGGTGACCACCCCATCACTGCCAAGGCTATTGCCAAGGGAGTAGGTATCATCTCTGAGGGTAACGAGAC
AGTGGAAGACATTGCAGCCCGTCTCAACATCCCAGTCAACCAGGTGAACCCCAGGGATGCAAAAGCATGT
GTGATCCATGGCACAGACCTGAAGGACATGTCCTCGGATCAGATTGACGACATCCTCCGACACCACACAG
AAATTGTGTTTGCCAGAACCTCCCCTCAGCAGAAGCTCATCATTGTGGAGGGTTGTCAGAGACAGGGAGC
CATTGTGGCAGTGACTGGTGATGGTGTGAACGACTCCCCCGCTCTGAAGAAGGCAGACATTGGGATTGCT
ATGGGTATTGCAGGCTCTGATGTCTCCAAACAGGCTGCAGATATGATTCTGCTGGACGACAACTTTGCCT
CTATTGTGACTGGTGTGGAGGAAGGGCGTCTGATTTTTGATAACCTGAAGAAATCTATTGCCTACACACT
GACCAGTAACATCCCTGAGATCACCCCTTTCCTCATCTTTATCATTGCCAACATTCCCCTGCCCCTGGGC
ACAGTCACCATCCTCTGTATTGATCTGGGCACTGACATGGTCCCTGCCATCTCCCTGGCCTATGAACAAG
CAGAAAGTGACATCATGAAGCGTCAGCCCAGAAACCCAAAGACGGACAAGCTGGTGAATGAACGTCTCAT
CAGTATGGCTTACGGGCAGATCGGTATGATCCAGGCCCTTGGTGGGTTCTTCACCTACTTTGTTATCTTG
GCGGAGAACGGTTTCCTGCCATCAACGCTGCTCGGCATCAGGGTGAACTGGGATGACCGATGGATAAATG
ATGTGGAAGACAGCTACGGGCAGCAGTGGACATACGAGCAGAGGAAGATTGTGGAGTTCACCTGTCACAC
CTCCTTCTTCGTCAGCATTGTCATTGTACAGTGGGCTGACCTGATCATCTGTAAGACCAGGAGGAACTCT
GTATTCCAGCAGGGCATGAAGAACAAGATCCTTATCTTTGGCCTGTTTGAGGAGACTGCACTGGCCGCCT
TCCTGTCATACTGCCCAGGCATGGATGTGGCACTCCGCATGTACCCACTGAAACCAACATGGTGGTTCTG
TGCCTTCCCGTACTCGCTGCTCATCTTCATATATGATGAAATCCGAAAACTGATAATCAGACGCAGCCCT
GGCGGCTGGGTGGAGAAAGAAACCTATTATTAAGCGGCCGCTTTCGAATCTAGAGCCTGCAGTCTCGACA
AGCTTGTCGAGAAGTACTAGAGGATCATAATCAGCCATACCACATTTGTAGAGGTTTTACTTGCTTTAAA
AAACCTCCCACACCTCCCCCTGAACCTGAAACATAAAATGAATGCAATTGTTGTTGTTAACTTGTTTATT
GCAGCTTATAATGGTTACAAATAAAGCAATAGCATCACAAATTTCACAAATAAAGCATTTTTTTCACTGC
ATTCTAGTTGTGGTTTGTCCAAACTCATCAATGTATCTTATCATGTCTGGATCTGATCACTGCTTGAGCC
TAGGAGATCCGAACCAGATAAGTGAAATCTAGTTCCAAACTATTTTGTCATTTTTAATTTTCGTATTAGC
TTACGACGCTACACCCAGTTCCCATCTATTTTGTCACTCTTCCCTAAATAATCCTTAAAAACTCCATTTC
CACCCCTCCCAGTTCCCAACTATTTTGTCCGCCCACAGCGGGGCATTTTTCTTCCTGTTATGTTTTTAAT
CAAACATCCTGCCAACTCCATGTGACAAACCGTCATCTTCGGCTACTTTTTCTCTGTCACAGAATGAAAA
TTTTTCTGTCATCTCTTCGTTATTAATGTTTGTAATTGACTGAATATCAACGCTTATTTGCAGCCTGAAT
GGCGAATGGG
[124 nt withheld, positions 3931-4054]
C
[91 nt withheld, positions 4056-4146]
A
[49 nt withheld, positions 4148-4196]
CCTTTGACGTTGGAGTCCACGTTCTT
[37 nt withheld, positions 4223-4259]
ACCCTATCTCGGTCTATTCTTTTGATTTATAAGGGATTTTGCCGATTTCGGCCTATTGGTTAAAAAATGA
GCTGATTTAACAAAAATTTAACGCGAATTTTAACAAAATATTAACGCTTACAATTTAGGTGGCACTTTTC
GGGGAAATGTGCGCGGAACCCCTATTTGTTTATTTTTCTAAATACATTCAAATATGTATCCGCTCATGAG
ACAATAACCCTGATAAATGCTTCAATAATATTGAAAAAGGAAGAGTATGAGTATTCAACATTTCCGTGTC
GCCCTTATTCCCTTTTTTGCGGCATTTTGCCTTCCTGTTTTTGCTCACCCAGAAACGCTGGTGAAAGTAA
AAGATGCTGAAGATCAGTTGGGTGCACGAGTGGGTTACATCGAACTGGATCTCAACAGCGGTAAGATCCT
TGAGAGTTTTCGCCCCGAAGAACGTTTTCCAATGATGAGCACTTTTAAAGTTCTGCTATGTGGCGCGGTA
TTATCCCGTATTGACGCCGGGCAAGAGCAACTCGGTCGCCGCATACACTATTCTCAGAATGACTTGGTTG
AGTACTCACCAGTCACAGAAAAGCATCTTACGGATGGCATGACAGTAAGAGAATTATGCAGTGCTGCCAT
AACCATGAGTGATAACACTGCGGCCAACTTACTTCTGACAACGATCGGAGGACCGAAGGAGCTAACCGCT
TTTTTGCACAACATGGGGGATCATGTAACTCGCCTTGATCGTTGGGAACCGGAGCTGAATGAAGCCATAC
CAAACGACGAGCGTGACACCACGATGCCTGTAGCAATGGCAACAACGTTGCGCAAACTATTAACTGGCGA
ACTACTTACTCTAGCTTCCCGGCAACAATTAATAGACTGGATGGAGGCGGATAAAGTTGCAGGACCACTT
CTGCGCTCGGCCCTTCCGGCTGGCTGGTTTATTGCTGATAAATCTGGAGCCGGTGAGCGTGGGTCTCGCG
GTATCATTGCAGCACTGGGGCCAGATGGTAAGCCCTCCCGTATCGTAGTTATCTACACGACGGGGAGTCA
GGCAACTATGGATGAACGAAATAGACAGATCGCTGAGATAGGTGCCTCACTGATTAAGCATTGGTAACTG
TCAGACCAAGTTTACTCATATATACTTTAGATTGATTTAAAACTTCATTTTTAATTTAAAAGGATCTAGG
TGAAGATCCTTTTTGATAATCTCATGACCAAAATCCCTTAACGTGAGTTTTCGTTCCACTGAGCGTCAGA
CCCCGTAGAAAAGATCAAAGGATCTTCTTGAGATCCTTTTTTTCTGCGCGTAATCTGCTGCTTGCAAACA
AAAAAACCACCGCTACCAGCGGTGGTTTGTTTGCCGGATCAAGAGCTACCAACTCTTTTTCCGAAGGTAA
CTGGCTTCAGCAGAGCGCAGATACCAAATACTGTTCTTCTAGTGTAGCCGTAGTTAGGCCACCACTTCAA
GAACTCTGTAGCACCGCCTACATACCTCGCTCTGCTAATCCTGTTACCAGTGGCTGCTGCCAGTGGCGAT
AAGTCGTGTCTTACCGGGTTGGACTCAAGACGATAGTTACCGGATAAGGCGCAGCGGTCGGGCTGAACGG
GGGGTTCGTGCACACAGCCCAGCTTGGAGCGAACGACCTACACCGAACTGAGATACCTACAGCGTGAGCT
ATGAGAAAGCGCCACGCTTCCCGAAGGGAGAAAGGCGGACAGGTATCCGGTAAGCGGCAGGGTCGGAACA
GGAGAGCGCACGAGGGAGCTTCCAGGGGGAAACGCCTGGTATCTTTATAGTCCTGTCGGGTTTCGCCACC
TCTGACTTGAGCGTCGATTTTTGTGATGCTCGTCAGGGGGGCGGAGCCTATGGAAAAACGCCAGCAACGC
GGCCTTTTTACGGTTCCTGGCCTTTTGCTGGCCTTTTGCTCACATGTTCTTTCCTGCGTTATCCCCTGAT
TCTGTGGATAACCGTATTACCGCCTTTGAGTGAGCTGATACCGCTCGCCGCAGCCGAACGACCGAGCGCA
GCGAGTCAGTGAGCGAGGAAGCGGAAGAGCGCCTGATGCGGTATTTTCTCCTTACGCATCTGTGCGGTAT
TTCACACCGCATAGACCAGCCGCGTAACCTGGCAAAATCGGTTACGGTTGAGTAATAAATGGATGCCCTG
CGTAAGCGGGTGTGGGCGGACAATAAAGTCTTAAACTGAACAAAATAGATCTAAACTATGACAATAAAGT
CTTAAACTAGACAGAATAGTTGTAAACTGAAATCAGTCCAGTTATGCTGTGAAAAAGCATACTGGACTTT
TGTTATGGCTAAAGCAAACTCTTCATTTTCTGAAGTGCAAATTGCCCGTCGTATTAAAGAGGGGCGTGGC
CAAGGGCATGGTAAAGACTATATTCGCGGCGTTGTGACAATTTACCGAACAACTCCGCGGCCGGGAAGCC
GATCTCGGCTTGAACGAATTGTTAGGTGGCGGTACTTGGGTCGATATCAAAGTGCATCACTTCTTCCCGT
ATGCCCAACTTTGTATAGAGAGCCACTGCGGGATCGTCACCGTAATCTGCTTGCACGTAGATCACATAAG
CACCAAGCGCGTTGGCCTCATGCTTGAGGAGATTGATGAGCGCGGTGGCAATGCCCTGCCTCCGGTGCTC
GCCGGAGACTGCGAGATCATAGATATAGATCTCACTACGCGGCTGCTCAAACTTGGGCAGAACGTAAGCC
GCGAGAGCGCCAACAACCGCTTCTTGGTCGAAGGCAGCAAGCGCGATGAATGTCTTACTACGGAGCAAGT
TCCCGAGGTAATCGGAGTCCGGCTGATGTTGGGAGTAGGTGGCTACGTCTCCGAACTCACGACCGAAAAG
ATCAAGAGCAGCCCGCATGGATTTGACTTGGTCAGGGCCGAGCCTACATGTGCGAATGATGCCCATACTT
GAGCCACCTAACTTTGTTTTAGGGCGACTGCCCTGCTGCGTAACATCGTTGCTGCTGCGTAACATCGTTG
CTGCTCCATAACATCAAACATCGACCCACGGCGTAACGCGCTTGCTGCTTGGATGCCCGAGGCATAGACT
GTACAAAAAAACAGTCATAACAAGCCATGAAAACCGCCACTGCGCCGTTACCACCGCTGCGTTCGGTCAA
GGTTCTGGACCAGTTGCGTGAGCGCATACGCTACTTGCATTACAGTTTACGAACCGAACAGGCTTATGTC
AACTGGGTTCGTGCCTTCATCCGTTTCCACGGTGTGCGTCACCCGGCAACCTTGGGCAGCAGCGAAGTCG
AGGCATTTCTGTCCTGGCTGGCGAACGAGCGCAAGGTTTCGGTCTCCACGCATCGTCAGGCATTGGCGGC
CTTGCTGTTCTTCTACGGCAAGGTGCTGTGCACGGATCTGCCCTTGCTTCAGGAGATCGGTAGACCTCGG
CCGTCGCGGCGCTTGCCGGTGGTGCTGACCCCGGATGAAGTGGTTCGCATCCTCGGTTTTCTGGAAGGCG
AGCATCGTTTGTTCGCCCAGGACTCTAGCTATAGTTCTAGTGGTTGGCTACGTACCCGTAGTGGCTATGG
CAGGGCTTGCCGCCCCGACGTTGGCTGCGAGCCCTGGGCCTTCACCCGAACTTGGGGGTTGGGGTGGGGA
AAAGGAAGAAACGCGGGCGTATTGGTCCCAATGGGGTCTCGGTGGGGTATCGACAGAGTGCCAGCCCTGG
GACCGAACCCCGCGTTTATGAACAAACGACCCAACACCCGTGCGTTTTATTCTGTCTTTTTATTGCCGTC
ATAGCGCGGGTTCCTTCCGGTATTGTCTCCTTCCGTGTTTCAGTTAGCCTCCCCCATCTCCCGGTACCTC
AGCTACTCTTAATCTCCAACTTTATATCGAAACGTCCCTGGAAACGGTCTTTTTCGCTATACTGTATGTT
CTGGCCATATGCCTTGCACTCGATACGAACTTCTGTGTTTAAGCTGATGTTGGTAAATTGCACAGCAATA
AGGGGTTGTAGATATTGAGGTTGTAGCCGTATTCCATAGTAAGGATAGTAGTTCAAGGGAAATCCAGCAT
ATCCGCCCATGCCAAAGTAGTCAATCCTAAAGATCTTAGGCTGGTCTTCCTCTTTCTTTCCTTCACAGAG
GATTGGAATCATGTTTTCACTGTACAAGCCTTTGAAACCAACAACTGTTCCATTTGCTGGAGGCTTTGGT
TTAAATCCCAGAATTCTGTTAAGCTTCACAATCACACAGGGCTTGCCTTCTTTAAAACCAAAGGTTGGAT
CATCCAGACCAGAGCAATTTCCGAGCCATTCCCTCTTAAATCGACAGGCTCTTTTTTCGCCTCCATCTCC
ATTTATTGGTCCACGTTCAATGTAGGTAGAGGGTTCAGTTGGGCAGTCTTCAAATTTCACATTGTCCTCT
TGCTTGCTGGAGTTATACTTTTCTAAAAACCTAGTAATGCTAGACACATATTCTGCATATGAAGCCGGGT
CATTCTGATTAAAGGAGAGTTCTGCCTTTACAGCTTTGGGCAGCTGAGTCAGTCCTGGTGGGGCGACACG
GTCCTGATACTTTGGTTCATATATACTGATAGTTAATAGAAGCACTTGAATGGTCCCAATAAATATACCA
GCTAGACATCCATAGAATACCAGATAGAAAAGTAAGATTTTAAACCAGCTGCCACCTGTTCTGCCCAGGA
ACTCCTTCTTCTCGGGGTTCCAGAGAAATTTCTTCCAGCTGCCGTCGTTCTCCTTGGTTTTGTCTCTGGC
CATCTCGAGATCCCGGGTGATCAAGTCTTCGTCGAGTGATTGTAAATAAAATGTAATTTACAGTATAGTA
TTTTAATTAATATACAAATGATTTGATAATAATTCTTATTTAACTATAATATATTGTGTTGGGTTGAATT
AAAGGTCCGTATACTCCGGAATATTAATAG
Features (pLannotate 1.2.2; 18 found; start..end, strand, type, name):
      1..92      +  promoter       polyhedrin promoter: polh from Autographa californica; promoter for the baculovirus polyhedrin gene
    185..3250    +  CDS            ATP1A1: AT1A1_RHIMB - Experimental evidence at protein level: Swiss-Prot protein existence level 1. This is the catalytic component of the active enzyme, which catalyzes the hydrolysis of ATP coupled with the exchange of sodium and potassium ions across the plasma membrane. This action creates the electrochemical gradient of sodium and potassium ions, providing the energy for active transport of various nutrients. From Rhinella marina (Cane toad) (Bufo marinus).
   3313..3396    +  CDS            large T antigen (fragment): large T antigen from SV40 (simian virus 40)
   3419..3553    +  polyA_signal   SV40 poly(A) signal: SV40 polyadenylation signal
   3582..3747    -  mobile_element Tn7L: mini-Tn7 element (left end of the Tn7 transposon) Tn7
   3910..3926    +  CDS            lacZα (fragment): LacZα fragment of β-galactosidase; lacZ fragment
   3931..4385    +  rep_origin     f1 ori (sequence partly withheld): f1 bacteriophage origin of replication; arrow indicates direction of (+) strand synthesis
   4411..4515    +  promoter       AmpR promoter: bla
   4516..5376    +  CDS            AmpR: β-lactamase; bla; confers resistance to ampicillin, carbenicillin, and related antibiotics
   5547..6135    +  rep_origin     ori: high-copy-number ColE1/pMB1/pBR322/pUC origin of replication
   6321..6372    -  misc_feature   bom (fragment): basis of mobility region from pBR322
   6440..6664    -  mobile_element Tn7R: mini-Tn7 element (right end of the Tn7 transposon) Tn7
   6731..7264    -  CDS            GmR: gentamycin acetyltransferase; aacC1; confers resistance to gentamycin
   7453..7481    -  promoter       Pc promoter: intI1 (promoter lies within the coding sequence); class 1 integron promoter
   7459..7818    -  CDS            YPR2_ECOLX (fragment): Protein predicted: Swiss-Prot protein existence level 4. From Escherichia coli.
   7989..8037    -  polyA_signal   HSV TK poly(A) signal: herpes simplex virus thymidine kinase polyadenylation signal (Cole and Stacy, 1985)
   8114..9022    -  CDS            Atp1b1: AT1B1_MOUSE - Also known as Atp4b. Experimental evidence at protein level: Swiss-Prot protein existence level 1. Involved in cell adhesion and establishing epithelial cell polarity. From Mus musculus (Mouse).
   9057..9166    -  promoter       p10 promoter: baculovirus promoter for expression in insect cells
