[The description below was written by a language model from this plasmid's Addgene catalogue record and pLannotate feature annotations shown in this document.]
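Description:
S+N122D is a baculovirus donor plasmid built on the pFastBac Dual backbone for co-expressing both subunits of the Na+/K+-ATPase from the frog Leptodactylus latrans in Sf9 insect cells. It is propagated in E. coli through a high-copy ColE1/pUC-type origin with ampicillin selection, and also carries an f1 origin. The recorded total size is about 9.2 kb.

The payload consists of two divergently oriented expression cassettes. The polyhedrin (PH) promoter drives the roughly 3.1 kb catalytic alpha subunit, ATP1A1, in its "S" variant, terminated by an SV40 polyadenylation signal. On the opposite strand, the p10 promoter drives the roughly 0.9 kb ATP1B1 beta subunit, followed by an HSV TK polyadenylation signal. The automated annotation labels these reading frames by their closest database homologues (cane toad ATP1A1 and mouse Atp1b1), but the catalogue entry gives L. latrans as the source of both. The alpha subunit carries an asparagine-to-aspartate substitution. The construct name and purpose place it at position 122, whereas the mutation field lists position 111, a discrepancy the record does not resolve.

Both cassettes, together with a gentamicin resistance gene, lie between the Tn7L and Tn7R ends of a mini-Tn7 element. This arrangement allows site-specific transposition into a baculovirus shuttle genome (bacmid) in a suitable E. coli host, and the recombinant bacmid then yields virus for infecting insect cells. According to the associated study, the plasmid belongs to work on co-adapted amino acid substitutions in the Na+/K+-ATPase of frogs that prey on toxic toads. It supplies the complete recombinant pump carrying this defined alpha-subunit mutation.
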