Addgene plasmid #167174: S+N122D
Purpose: Expresses the full Leptodactylus latrans Na+K+ATPase with ATP1A1-S variant with N122D mutation in Sf9 cells
Depositing lab: Susanne Dobler. Depositing organization: Universitaet Hamburg. Publication: Concerted evolution reveals co-adapted amino acid substitutions in Na(+)K(+)-ATPase of frogs that prey on toxic toads. Mohammadi S, Yang L, Harpak A, Herrera-Alvarez S, Del Pilar Rodriguez-Ordonez M, Peng J, Zhang K, Storz JF, Dobler S, Crawford AJ, Andolfatto P. Curr Biol. 2021 Jun 21;31(12):2530-2538.e10. doi: 10.1016/j.cub.2021.03.089. Epub 2021 Apr 21. PubMed 33887183.
Backbone
  Vector backbone: pFastBac Dual
  Backbone manufacturer: Thermo Fisher
  Backbone size w/o insert (bp): 5193
  Total vector size (bp): 9177
  Vector type: Bacterial Expression, Insect Expression
Growth in bacteria
  Bacterial resistance: Ampicillin, 100 μg/mL
  Growth temperature: 37°C
  Growth strain: DH5alpha
  Growth instructions: Please note XL10-Gold used in this study
  Copy number: Unknown
Gene/Insert 1
  Gene/Insert name: ATP1A1-S+N122D (alt names: ATP1A1; Na+K+ATPase alpha 1)
  Species: Leptodactylus latrans
  Insert size (bp): 3069
  Mutation: Changed N at 111 to D
  Promoter: PH
  Cloning method: Restriction Enzyme; 5′ cloning site SpeI (unknown if destroyed); 3′ cloning site NotI (unknown if destroyed)
  Sequencing primers: 5′ ATTCCGGATTATTCATACCGTCCCACCATCG; 3′ GTGGTATGGCTGATTATGATCCTCTAGTACTTCTC
Gene/Insert 2
  Gene/Insert name: ATP1B1 (alt name: Na+K+ATPase beta 1)
  Species: Leptodactylus latrans
  Insert size (bp): 915
  Promoter: P10
  Cloning method: Restriction Enzyme; 5′ cloning site XhoI (unknown if destroyed); 3′ cloning site KpnI (unknown if destroyed)
  Sequencing primers: 5′ CGGGTTCCTTCCGGTATTGTCTCCTTC; 3′ ACGGACCTTTAATTCAACCCAACACAATATA
Terms and licenses: Academic/Nonprofit Terms; Industry Terms: Not Available to Industry
How to cite: S+N122D was a gift from Susanne Dobler (Addgene plasmid # 167174 ; http://n2t.net/addgene:167174 ; RRID:Addgene_167174)
